Addgene plasmid #231316: pNDGG003
Purpose: (Empty Backbone) BEVA Golden Gate cloning vector; BEVA2.0 Broad host range plasmid with stability. L1-RK2-Tc-par-ELT4; GG assembly from pOGG010, pOGG012, pOGG014, pOGG042, and pOGG004, TcR
Depositing lab: Barney Geddes. Depositing organization: North Dakota State University. Publication: BEVA2.0: modular assembly of golden gate-compatible vectors with expanded utility for genetic engineering. Geddes BA, Williamson R, Schumacher J, Ardi A, Levin G, Cervenka E, Huang R, diCenzo G. Can J Microbiol. 2025 Jan 1;71:1-13. doi: 10.1139/cjm-2024-0246. PubMed 39919271.
Backbone
  Vector backbone: NA
  Vector type: Bacterial Expression
Growth in bacteria
  Bacterial resistance: Tetracycline, 10 μg/mL
  Growth temperature: 37°C
  Growth strain: DH5alpha
  Copy number: High Copy
Gene/Insert
  Gene/Insert name: None
Terms and licenses: Academic/Nonprofit Terms; Industry Terms: Not Available to Industry
How to cite: pNDGG003 was a gift from Barney Geddes (Addgene plasmid # 231316 ; http://n2t.net/addgene:231316 ; RRID:Addgene_231316)
