[The description below was written by a language model from this plasmid's Addgene catalogue record and pLannotate feature annotations shown in this document.]
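Description:
pNDGG003 is an empty Golden Gate cloning vector from the BEVA2.0 modular vector system, described as a level 1 (L1) broad-host-range plasmid with added stability functions. It was itself built by Golden Gate assembly of five BEVA module plasmids, giving the architecture summarised in the record as L1-RK2-Tc-par-ELT4. No conventional backbone or insert is listed, and the sequenced record is 7,673 nt.

Replication relies on the IncP (RK2) system: the oriV origin together with trfA, whose product binds and activates oriV, allowing maintenance in a wide range of Gram-negative bacteria. An IncP oriT permits conjugative mobilisation when transfer functions are supplied by a helper. The catalogue lists the plasmid as high copy, propagated in E. coli. Selection is by tetracycline, through the tetA efflux gene (TcR) with its divergently oriented regulator tetR. The stability module is the RK2 par region. It includes the parDE type II toxin-antitoxin pair, which eliminates plasmid-free segregants by post-segregational killing, and the annotated parA and parB partition genes, so the plasmid can persist without antibiotic pressure.

The cloning site is a lacZα cassette, comprising the CAP site, lac promoter and operator, a pUC-type polylinker and a lacZα fragment. It is insulated by the rrnB T1 and lambda t0 terminators. Such a cassette normally serves as a blue/white screening placeholder that is replaced by incoming Golden Gate parts, although the record does not state the type IIS enzyme or overhangs. Short matches to tnpA, CloDF13 ori, lacI and bom are fragments, probably remnants of the module sources. The vector suits assembling and stably carrying genetic constructs in diverse bacteria.
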