Features (pLannotate 1.2.2; 20 found; start..end, strand, type, name):
    140..248     +  oriT           oriT: incP origin of transfer
    309..1457    -  CDS            trfA: trans-acting replication protein that binds to and activates oriV
   1509..1790    -  CDS            tnpA (fragment): TN5P_ECOLX - Also known as tnp. Experimental evidence at protein level: Swiss-Prot protein existence level 1. Mediates transposition of transposon Tn5 by a 'cut and paste' mechanism. First, the monomeric transposase binds the 19 bp inverted DNA repeats flanking the transposon. Then, dimerization of the DNA- bound transposase creates a synaptic DNA complex. After nicking of the first DNA strand, excision of the transposon proceeds through a series of intermediates. The transposase then mediates the insertion of the transposon at a new site by strand transfer. The activity of the wild- type tran
   1850..2381    -  rep_origin     oriV: incP origin of replication
   2437..2472    -  rep_origin     CloDF13 ori (fragment): Plasmids containing the CloDF13 (CDF) origin of replication can be propagated in E. coli cells that contain additional plasmids with compatible origins.
   2596..2904    -  CDS            parE: PARE_ECOLX - Experimental evidence at protein level: Swiss-Prot protein existence level 1. Toxin component of a type II toxin-antitoxin (TA) system involved in plasmid partition. Acts by inhibiting DNA gyrase, converting supercoiled plasmid DNA into a singly cleaved linear form in an ATP-dependent fashion. To do so it probably interacts with one of the gyrase subunits. Gyrase inhibition is prevented by antitoxin ParD, and is reversed in vitro by incubation with ParD. In cells that have lost the plasmid filamentation and growth inhibition occur; this is suppressed when ParD is supplied in trans
   2904..3152    -  CDS            parD: PARD_ECOLX - Experimental evidence at protein level: Swiss-Prot protein existence level 1. Antitoxin component of a type II toxin-antitoxin (TA) system involved in plasmid partition. Inhibits the anti-DNA gyrase activity of toxin ParE; reverses and restores gyrase catalytic activity in vitro. The parDE operon alone is capable of stabilizing an RK2-derived minireplicon under defined growth conditions in several different Gram- negative bacteria. It does so by the post-segregational killing (PSK) of plasmid-free cells, also referred to as a plasmid addiction system. Binds its own promoter, autor
   3281..4123    +  CDS            parB: PARB4_ECOLX - Protein predicted: Swiss-Prot protein existence level 4. Involved in plasmid partition. From Escherichia coli.
   4087..4743    +  CDS            parA: PARA4_ECOLX - Protein inferred from homology: Swiss-Prot protein existence level 3. Involved in plasmid partition. From Escherichia coli.
   4903..4989    -  terminator     rrnB T1 terminator: Escherichia coli rrnB; transcription terminator T1 from the E. coli rrnB gene
   5022..5064    +  CDS            lacI (fragment): lac repressor; lacI; The lac repressor binds to the lac operator to inhibit transcription in E. coli. This inhibition can be relieved by adding lactose or isopropyl-β-D-thiogalactopyranoside (IPTG).
   5077..5098    +  protein_bind   CAP binding site: CAP binding activates transcription in the presence of cAMP. E. coli catabolite activator protein
   5113..5143    +  promoter       lac promoter: promoter for the E. coli lac operon
   5151..5167    +  protein_bind   lac operator: The lac repressor binds to the lac operator to inhibit transcription in E. coli. This inhibition can be relieved by adding lactose or isopropyl-β-D-thiogalactopyranoside (IPTG). lac repressor encoded by lacI
   5204..5260    -  misc_feature   MCS: pUC18/19 multiple cloning site
   5257..5414    +  CDS            lacZα (fragment): LacZα fragment of β-galactosidase; lacZ fragment
   5420..5519    -  misc_feature   bom (fragment): basis of mobility region from pBR322
   5615..5709    +  terminator     lambda t0 terminator: transcription terminator from phage lambda
   5718..6368    -  CDS            TetR: tetracycline resistance regulatory protein; tetR
   6474..7673    +  CDS            TcR: tetracycline efflux protein; tetA; confers resistance to tetracycline
>Addgene plasmid #231316 | pNDGG003 | addgene full sequence | sequence record 463764 | Addgene NGS Result
ACTACTTTTCCGCTGCATAACCCTGCTTCGGGGTCATTATAGCGATTTTTTCGGTATATCCATCCTTTTT
CGCACGATATACAGGATTTTGCCAAAGGGTTCGTGTAGACTTTCCTTGGTGTATCCAACGGCGTCAGCCG
GGCAGGATAGGTGAAGTAGGCCCACCCGCGAGCGGGTGTTCCTTCTTCACTGTCCCTTATTCGCACCTGG
CGGTGCTCAACGGGAATCCTGCTCTGCGAGGCTGGCCGTAGGCCGGCCGCGATGCAGGTGGCTGCTGAAC
CCCCAGCCGGAACTGACCCCACAAGGCCCTAGCGTTTGCAATGCACCAGGTCATCATTGACCCAGGCGTG
TTCCACCAGGCCGCTGCCTCGCAACTCTTCGCAGGCTTCGCCGACCTGCTCGCGCCACTTCTTCACGCGG
GTGGAATCCGATCCGCACATGAGGCGGAAGGTTTCCAGCTTGAGCGGGTACGGCTCCCGGTGCGAGCTGA
AATAGTCGAACATCCGTCGGGCCGTCGGCGACAGCTTGCGGTACTTCTCCCATATGAATTTCGTGTAGTG
GTCGCCAGCAAACAGCACGACGATTTCCTCGTCGATCAGGACCTGGCAACGGGACGTTTTCTTGCCACGG
TCCAGGACGCGGAAGCGGTGCAGCAGCGACACCGATTCCAGGTGCCCAACGCGGTCGGACGTGAAGCCCA
TCGCCGTCGCCTGTAGGCGCGACAGGCATTCCTCGGCCTTCGTGTAATACCGGCCATTGATCGACCAGCC
CAGGTCCTGGCAAAGCTCGTAGAACGTGAAGGTGATCGGCTCGCCGATAGGGGTGCGCTTCGCGTACTCC
AACACCTGCTGCCACACCAGTTCGTCATCGTCGGCCCGCAGCTCGACGCCGGTGTAGGTGATCTTCACGT
CCTTGTTGACGTGGAAAATGACCTTGTTTTGCAGCGCCTCGCGCGGGATTTTCTTGTTGCGCGTGGTGAA
CAGGGCAGAGCGGGCCGTGTCGTTTGGCATCGCTCGCATCGTGTCCGGCCACGGCGCAATATCGAACAAG
GAAAGCTGCATTTCCTTGATCTGCTGCTTCGTGTGTTTCAGCAACGCGGCCTGCTTGGCTTCGCTGACCT
GTTTTGCCAGGTCCTCGCCGGCGGTTTTTCGCTTCTTGGTCGTCATAGTTCCTCGCGTGTCGATGGTCAT
CGACTTCGCCAAACCTGCCGCCTCCTGTTCGAGCCGACGCGAACGCTCCACGGCGGCCGATGGCGCGGGC
AGGGCAGGGGGAGCCAGTTGCACGCTGTCGCGCTCGATCTTGGCCGTAGCTTGCTGGACTATCGAGCCGA
CGGACTGGAAGGTTTCGCGGGGCGCACGCATGACGGTGCGGCTTGCGATGGTTTCGGCATCCTCGGCGGA
AAACCCCGCGTCGATCAGTTCTTGCCTGTATGCCTTCCGGTCAAACGTCCGATTCATTCACCCTCCTTGC
GGGATTGCCCCGGAATTAATTCCCCGGATCGATCCGTCGATCTTGATCCCCTGCGCCATCAGATCCTTGG
CGGCAAGAAAGCCATCCAGTTTACTTTGCAGGGCTTCCCAACCTTACCAGAGGGCGCCCCAGCTGGCAAT
TCCGGTTCGCTTGCTGTCCATAAAACCGCCCAGTCTAGCTATCGCCATGTAAGCCCACTGCAAGCTACCT
GCTTTCTCTTTGCGCTTGCGTTTTCCCTTGTCCAGATAGCCCAGTAGCTGACATTCATCCGGGGTCAGCA
CCGTTTCTGCGGACTGGCTTTCTACGTGGCTGCCATTTTTGGGGTGAGGCCGTTCGCGGCCGAGGGGCGC
AGCCCCTGGGGGGATGGGAGGCCCGCGTTAGCGGGCCGGGAGGGTTCGAGAAGGGGGGGCACCCCCCTTC
GGCGTGCGCGGTCACGCGCACAGGGCGCAGCCCTGGTTAAAAACAAGGTTTATAAATATTGGTTTAAAAG
CAGGTTAAAAGACAGGTTAGCGGTGGCCGAAAAACGGGCGGAAACCCTTGCAAATGCTGGATTTTCTGCC
TGTGGACAGCCCCTCAAATGTCAATAGGTGCGCCCCTCATCTGTCAGCACTCTGCCCCTCAAGTGTCAAG
GATCGCGCCCCTCATCTGTCAGTAGTCGCGCCCCTCAAGTGTCAATACCGCAGGGCACTTATCCCCAGGC
TTGTCCACATCATCTGTGGGAAACTCGCGTAAAATCAGGCGTTTTCGCCGATTTGCGAGGCTGGCCAGCT
CCACGTCGCCGGCCGAAATCGAGCCTGCCCCTCATCTGTCAACGCCGCGCCGGGTGAGTCGGCCCCTCAA
GTGTCAACGTCCGCCCCTCATCTGTCAGTGAGGGCCAAGTTTTCCGCGAGGTATCCACAACGCCGGCGGC
CCTACATGGCTCTGCTGTAGTGAGTGGGTTGCGCTCCGGCAGCGGTCCTGATCCCCCGCAGAAAAAAAGG
ATCTCAAGAAGATCCTTTGATCTTTTCTACATTACTGCATGAGCTTGTGGAAGTGTGCTGAGCATAAATG
ATTCTCCTAGCTGTTCTTTGGGTAAGTACGCCATCAGGACGTTGTGAGTGGCGCGATTTTTAGCGGCTGA
AATCAGCCCTTGAGCCTGTCGGCAAGTCGCGTCATGAGGTCCATGCGCTCATGCAGGATCGCCACGACCA
ACGCGGGTTCGCCCGCACGCGGCAGGCAAAAAACGTAGTGGTGTTCGCAGCGGGCCATCCGCAGCGCGGG
AAAGAGTTCGCTCATGTCCTTAAACGGGCCTTCGCCGGCGGCAAGCCTGGCTATGCCCTGTTCCAGCTTA
GCGATATAGCGGCGCACCTGCGCCGCGCCCCACTCCCGGCGCGTGTAGCGGATGATGCCGCGTAGATCGG
CTTCGGCCTCAGCCGTGAGGATGTAGGCCGTCAAGCGCGATCCCCGCTGAGTTCTTCATCAAGAATTTCG
CCGACGCTCTTGGTGGACACCTTGCCGGCAAGCCCATCGTTGATGCGGTTCCCCAGCATGGTTTTCAGTT
CCTGCCATGCCTGATCGGCATCAGCGTCACCGGGGAACAGACGTTCGAGGGCGTATTGCTTAATGGTCTT
GCCCTGCAAGGCGGCCAGGGCTTTCAGGCTCTGGTGCTGCTGGTCCGTCATGTCGATTGTCAGGCGGCTC
ATTGGATAACCTCCATAAAATACACGTAACCACATTAGCACATATGTGGGCGTGAGGCTACAGCGCGAGG
CGCATTAAGGTCGGGAAAATGCGCTAGGCGCATTTAAATTGCGTATTGCTGTAATGCGCCATGCCGGCTA
GACTAGGCCCAAATGGGTATACCCAATTTGACCAAGGGGGACGCGATGAGGGCGGCCAAGCACTACCGAC
AACTTCTATCCATCGACTTCAACATCGAGGCGCTGGCCTTCGTGCCTGGACCCGACGGCACACGCGGCCG
GCGCATCCACGTCCTGGGGCGCGAGGTCCGCGACCGGCCCGGCCTGGTCGAGTACCTTTCGCCGGCGTTC
GGCTCGCGGGTGGCGCTGGACGGCTACTGCAAGGCCAATTTCGATGCAGTGCTGCACCTGGCGTACCCCG
ATCATCAGCAATGGGGCCACGCATGAAGCGCCGAAGCTACGCCATGCTGCGCGCCGCTGCCGCGCTGGCC
GTCCTGGTCGTTGCCTCGCCGGCATGGGCCGAGCTGCGCGGCGAGGTCGTGCGCATCATCGACGGCGACA
CCATCGACGTGCTGGTAGACAAGCAGCCGGTGCGCGTGCGCCTGGTGGACATTGACGCGCCGGAAAAGCG
GCAAGCCTTCGGCGAACGTGCGCGCCAGGCGCTGGCCGGCATGGTGTTCCGCCGGCACGTCCTGGTCGAC
GAGAAGGACACCGACCGTTACGGCCGCACGCTGGGCACCGTCTGGGTCAACATGGAGCTGGCCAGCCGGC
CGCCGCAGCCGCGCAACGTCAACGCCGCGATGGTTCACCAGGGCATGGCGTGGGCCTATCGCTTCCACGG
CCGCGCGGCCGACCCTGAAATGCTGCGGCTCGAACAGGAGGCGCGAGGCAAGCGCGTCGGCCTCTGGTCC
GATCCGCACGCCGTCGAGCCGTGGAAATGGCGACGCGAGAGCAACAACCGGAGGGACGAAGGTTGAAGGT
CGCCCGCATCTACCTGCGCGCCAGTACGGACGAGCAGAATCTTGAACGCCAGGAGAGCCTTGTAGCGGCC
ACGCGGGCCGCCGGGTACTACGTCGCCGGCATCTACCGCGAGAAGGCGTCCGGCGCACGCGCCGACCGGC
CCGAGCTGCTGCGCATGATCGCGGACCTGCAACCTGGTGAAGTCGTCGTTGCGGAGAAGATCGACCGCAT
CAGCCGCTTGCCGTTGGCCGAGGCCGAGCGCCTGGTTGCGTCGATCCGGGCCAAAGGGGCCAAGCTGGCC
GTGCCTGGCGTGGTGGACCTGTCGGAGCTGGCCGCCGAGGCGAACGGAGTGGCGAAAATCGTTCTGGAAT
CCGTCCAGGACATGCTTTTGAAGCTCGCCTTGCAGATGGCCCGCGACGACTACGAGGATCGGCGCGAGCG
TCAACGTCAGGGTGTCCAGTTGGCGAAGGCCGCCGGCCGCTACACCGGCCGCAAACGTGACGCCGGCATG
CACGACCGCATCATCACGCTTCGCTCCGGCGGATCGAGCATTGCCAAGACGGCCAAGCTGGTCGGATGCA
GCCCGAGCCAGGTCAAACGAGTGTGGGCGGCCTGGAACGCGCAGCAGCAAAAATAAAGCCGGGCAGTGCC
CGGCTTTTCTCACCTTTTCGCGTCCCGCAGGGCCGCTGCGAGCGCCCTACCTAGATCCTCGCTTTCCCCC
TCGGTGTAGTCCGGCCAGGGCACGAAGGGCGCGGATGCGAACCTGTTGAGCAGGTCAGATCTAGGGCGGC
GGATTTGTCCTACTCAGGAGAGCGTTCACCGACAAACAACAGATAAAACGAAAGGCCCAGTCTTTCGACT
GAGCCTTTCGTTTTATTTGATGCCTGCCGAATTCGGATCCGGAGTGAGACCGCAGCTGGCACGACAGGTT
TGCCGACTGGAAAGCGGGCAGTGAGCGCAACGCAATTAATGTGAGTTAGCTCACTCATTAGGCACCCCAG
GCTTTACACTTTATGCTTCCGGCTCGTATGTTGTGTGGAATTGTGAGCGGATAACAATTTCACACAGGAA
ACAGCTATGACCATGATTACGCCAAGCTTGCATGCCTGCAGGTCGACTCTAGAGGATCCCCGGGTACCGA
GCTCGAATTCACTGGCCGTCGTTTTACAACGTCGTGACTGGGAAAACCCTGGCGTTACCCAACTTAATCG
CCTTGCAGCACATCCCCCTTTCGCCAGCTGGCGTAATAGCGAAGAGGCCCGCACCGATCGCCCTTCCCAA
CAGTTGCGCAGCCTGAATGGCGAATGGCGCCTGATGCGGTATTTTCTCCTTACGCATCTGTGCGGTATTT
CACACCGCATATGGTGCACTCTCAGTACAATCTGCTCTGATGCCGCATAGTTAAGCCAGCCCCGACACCC
GCCAACACCCGCTGACGCGCCCTGACGGGCTTGTCTGCTCCCGGCATCCGCTTACAGACAAGCTGTGACG
GTCTCACGCTCTTGGACTCCTGTTGATAGATCCAGTAATGACCTCAGAACTCCATCTGGATTTGTTCAGA
ACGCTCGGTTGCCGCCGGGCGTTTTTTATTGGTGAGAATCCAGGCAATCAATCGTCACCCTTTCTCGGTC
CTTCAACGTTCCTGACAACGAGCCTCCTTTTCGCCAATCCATCGACAATCACCGCGAGTCCCTGCTCGAA
CGCTGCGTCCGGACCGGCTTCGTCGAAGGCGTCTATCGCGGCCCGCAACAGCGGCGAGAGCGGAGCCTGT
TCAACGGTGCCGCCGCGCTCGCCGGCATCGCTGTCGCCGGCCTGCTCCTCAAGCACGGCCCCAACAGTGA
AGTAGCTGATTGTCATCAGCGCATTGACGGCGTCCCCGGCCGAAAAACCCGCCTCGCAGAGGAAGCGAAG
CTGCGCGTCGGCCGTTTCCATCTGCGGTGCGCCCGGTCGCGTGCCGGCATGGATGCGCGCGCCATCGCGG
TAGGCGAGCAGCGCCTGCCTGAAGCTGCGGGCATTCCCGATCAGAAATGAGCGCCAGTCGTCGTCGGCTC
TCGGCACCGAATGCGTATGATTCTCCGCCAGCATGGCTTCGGCCAGTGCGTCGAGCAGCGCCCGCTTGTT
CCTGAAGTGCCAGTAAAGCGCCGGCTGCTGAACCCCCAACCGTTCCGCCAGTTTGCGTGTCGTCAGACCG
TCTACGCCGACCTCGTTCAACAGGTCCAGGGCGGCACGGATCACTGTATTCGGCTGCAACTTTGTCATGC
TTGACACTTTATCACTGATAAACATAATATGTCCACCAACTTATCAGTGATAAAGAATCCGCGCGTTCAA
TCGGACCAGCGGAGGCTGGTCCGGAGGCCAGACGTGAAACCCAACATACCCCTGATCGTAATTCTGAGCA
CTGTCGCGCTCGACGCTGTCGGCATCGGCCTGATTATGCCGGTGCTGCCGGGCCTCCTGCGCGATCTGGT
TCACTCGAACGACGTCACCGCCCACTATGGCATTCTGCTGGCGCTGTATGCGTTGGTGCAATTTGCCTGC
GCACCTGTGCTGGGCGCGCTGTCGGATCGTTTCGGGCGGCGGCCAATCTTGCTCGTGTCGCTGGCCGGCG
CCACTGTCGACTACGCCATCATGGCGACAGCGCCTTTCCTTTGGGTTCTCTATATCGGGCGGATCGTGGC
CGGCATCACCGGGGCGACTGGGGCGGTAGCCGGCGCTTATATTGCCGATATCACTGATGGCGATGAGCGC
GCGCGGCACTTCGGCTTCATGAGCGCCTGTTTCGGGTTCGGGATGGTCGCGGGACCTGTGCTCGGTGGGC
TGATGGGCGGTTTCTCCCCCCACGCTCCGTTCTTCGCCGCGGCAGCCTTGAACGGCCTCAATTTCCTGAC
GGGCTGTTTCCTTTTGCCGGAGTCGCACAAAGGCGAACGCCGGCCGTTACGCCGGGAGGCTCTCAACCCG
CTCGCTTCGTTCCGGTGGGCCCGGGGCATGACCGTCGTCGCCGCCCTGATGGCGGTGTTCTTCATCATGC
AACTTGTCGGACAGGTGCCGGCCGCGCTTTGGGTCATTTTCGGCGAGGATCGCTTTCACTGGGACGCGAC
CACGATCGGCATTTCGCTTGCCGCATTTGGCATTCTGCATTCACTCGCCCAGGCAATGATCACCGGCCCT
GTAGCCGCCCGGCTCGGCGAAAGGCGGGCACTCATGCTCGGAATGATTGCCGACGGCACAGGCTACATCC
TGCTTGCCTTCGCGACACGGGGATGGATGGCGTTCCCGATCATGGTCCTGCTTGCTTCGGGTGGCATCGG
AATGCCGGCGCTGCAAGCAATGTTGTCCAGGCAGGTGGATGAGGAACGTCAGGGGCAGCTGCAAGGCTCA
CTGGCGGCGCTCACCAGCCTGACCTCGATCGTCGGACCCCTCCTCTTCACGGCGATCTATGCGGCTTCTA
TAACAACGTGGAACGGGTGGGCATGGATTGCAGGCGCTGCCCTCTACTTGCTCTGCCTGCCGGCGCTGCG
TCGCGGGCTTTGGAGCGGCGCAGGGCAACGAGCCGATCGCTGA
